Addgene plasmid #225882: Vsx2 hR1-25 +SV40 base prom-GFP-IRES-AP
Purpose: Enhancer reporter
Depositing lab: Michael Dyer. Depositing organization: St. Jude Children's Research Hospital. Publication: Evolutionary conservation of VSX2 super-enhancer modules in retinal development. Honnell V, Sweeney S, Norrie J, Parks M, Ramirez C, Jannu AJ, Xu B, Teubner B, Lee AY, Bell C, Dyer MA. Development. 2024 Jul 1;151(13):dev202435. doi: 10.1242/dev.202435. Epub 2024 Jul 12. PubMed 38994775.
Backbone
  Vector backbone: pCAGEN
  Backbone manufacturer: Connie Cepko, Addgene plasmid #11160
  Vector type: Mammalian Expression
Growth in bacteria
  Bacterial resistance: Ampicillin, 100 μg/mL
  Growth temperature: 37°C
  Growth strain: DH5alpha
  Copy number: High Copy
Gene/Insert
  Gene/Insert name: hR1-25
  Species: H. sapiens (human)
  Tag / fusion protein: EGFP (C terminal on backbone)
  Cloning method: Gene Synthesis
Terms and licenses: Academic/Nonprofit Terms; Industry Terms: Not Available to Industry
Depositor comments: Contains SEAP reporter
How to cite: Vsx2 hR1-25 +SV40 base prom-GFP-IRES-AP was a gift from Michael Dyer (Addgene plasmid # 225882 ; http://n2t.net/addgene:225882 ; RRID:Addgene_225882)
