[The description below was written by a language model from this plasmid's Addgene catalogue record and pLannotate feature annotations shown in this document.]
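Description:
Vsx2 hR1-25 +SV40 base prom-GFP-IRES-AP is a mammalian enhancer-reporter plasmid built on the pCAGEN backbone. It is maintained in E. coli as a high-copy plasmid through a ColE1/pUC-type origin and selected with ampicillin via the bla (AmpR) gene. The full sequenced record is about 9.9 kb. Apart from a very short annotated fragment of the chicken β-actin promoter, the strong CAG promoter of the parent vector does not appear in the feature table, consistent with its replacement by a minimal promoter.

The test element is hR1-25, a synthesized human sequence that the plasmid name and associated study link to the VSX2 super-enhancer; the record does not give its exact coordinates. An unannotated stretch lies upstream of the SV40 promoter. It carries only small, probably spurious matches to human and yeast sequences, and it is the likely location of this insert. All reporter elements lie on the reverse strand in one transcription unit: an SV40 early (basal) promoter, a short multiple cloning site remnant, EGFP, an EMCV IRES and an alkaline phosphatase coding sequence annotated as a SEAP fragment, ending in a rabbit β-globin polyadenylation signal. Because the basal promoter is weak by itself, reporter output should depend on the activity of the adjacent enhancer. The IRES allows EGFP and alkaline phosphatase to be translated from the same bicistronic mRNA, giving both fluorescent and enzymatic readouts. Leftover backbone elements include an SV40 origin and poly(A) signal and lac promoter/operator sequences.

The stated purpose is enhancer reporting, here to test the regulatory activity of a conserved human VSX2 enhancer module in the context of retinal development.
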