Features (pLannotate 1.2.2; 23 found; start..end, strand, type, name):
    493..511     +  promoter       chicken β-actin promoter (fragment): contains a 21-bp deletion relative to the standard chicken β-actin promoter
    523..1242    -  CDS            EGFP: the original enhanced GFP (Yang et al., 1996) mammalian codon-optimized
   1250..1276    -  misc_feature   MCS (fragment): multiple cloning site
   1283..1479    -  promoter       SV40 promoter: SV40 early promoter
   2255..2272    +  terminator     PGK1 terminator (fragment): S. cerevisae PGK1; transcription terminator for 3-phosphoglycerate kinase gene
   2301..2450    +  CDS            C9orf85 (fragment): CI085_HUMAN - Experimental evidence at protein level: Swiss-Prot protein existence level 1. From Homo sapiens (Human).
   2469..2564    -  CDS            C8orf17 (fragment): MOST1_HUMAN - Experimental evidence at protein level: Swiss-Prot protein existence level 1. May be involved in cell survival, proliferation and progression of cancer cells. From Homo sapiens (Human).
   2789..2810    -  promoter       urg1 promoter (fragment): urg1 promoter from Schizosaccharomyces pombe, conferring rapid uracil-induced expression
   4835..4939    +  promoter       AmpR promoter: bla
   4940..5800    +  CDS            AmpR: β-lactamase; bla; confers resistance to ampicillin, carbenicillin, and related antibiotics
   5971..6559    +  rep_origin     ori: high-copy-number ColE1/pMB1/pBR322/pUC origin of replication
   6742..6796    +  CDS            lacI (fragment): lac repressor; lacI; The lac repressor binds to the lac operator to inhibit transcription in E. coli. This inhibition can be relieved by adding lactose or isopropyl-β-D-thiogalactopyranoside (IPTG).
   6798..6932    -  polyA_signal   SV40 poly(A) signal: SV40 polyadenylation signal
   6952..7087    -  rep_origin     SV40 ori: SV40 origin of replication
   7111..7133    -  promoter       SV40 promoter (fragment): SV40 enhancer and early promoter
   7140..7179    +  CDS            lacI (fragment): lac repressor; lacI; The lac repressor binds to the lac operator to inhibit transcription in E. coli. This inhibition can be relieved by adding lactose or isopropyl-β-D-thiogalactopyranoside (IPTG).
   7192..7213    +  protein_bind   CAP binding site: CAP binding activates transcription in the presence of cAMP. E. coli catabolite activator protein
   7228..7258    +  promoter       lac promoter: promoter for the E. coli lac operon
   7266..7282    +  protein_bind   lac operator: The lac repressor binds to the lac operator to inhibit transcription in E. coli. This inhibition can be relieved by adding lactose or isopropyl-β-D-thiogalactopyranoside (IPTG). lac repressor encoded by lacI
   7667..7722    -  polyA_signal   β-globin poly(A) signal: rabbit β-globin polyadenylation signal (Gil and Proudfoot, 1987)
   7793..7864    -  CDS            HBB (fragment): HBB_PONPY - Experimental evidence at transcript level: Swiss-Prot protein existence level 2. Involved in oxygen transport from the lung to the various peripheral tissues. From Pongo pygmaeus (Bornean orangutan).
   8282..9782    -  CDS            SEAP (fragment): secreted alkaline phosphatase from human placenta The natural enzyme has a C-terminal transmembrane sequence that is replaced by a GPI anchor.
   9795..385     -  misc_feature   IRES (across the origin): internal ribosome entry site (IRES) of the encephalomyocarditis virus (EMCV)
>Addgene plasmid #225882 | Vsx2 hR1-25 +SV40 base prom-GFP-IRES-AP | addgene full sequence | sequence record 446857 | Addgene NGS Result
ACATGTAAAGCATGTGCACCGAGGCCCCAGATCAGATCCCATACAATGGGGTACCTTCTGGGCATCCTTC
AGCCCCTTGTTGAATACGCTTGAGGAGAGCCATTTGACTCTTTCCACAACTATCCAACTCACAACGTGGC
ACTGGGGTTGTGCCGCCTTTGCAGGTGTATCTTATACACGTGGCTTTTGGCCGCAGAGGCACCTGTCGCC
AGGTGGGGGGTTCCGCTGCCTGCAAAGGGTCGCTACAGACGTTGTTTGTCTTCAAGAAGCTTCCAGAGGA
ACTGCTTCCTTCACGACATTCAACAGACCTTGCATTCCTTTGGCGAGAGGGGAAAGACCCCTAGGAATGC
TCGTCAAGAAGACAGGGCCAGGTTTCCGGGCCCTCACATTGCCAAAAGACGGCAATATGGTGGAAAATAA
CATATAGACAAACGCACACCGGCCTTATTCCAAGCGGCTTCGGCCAGTAACGTTAGGGGGGGGGGAGGGA
GAGGGGGGGGGGGGGGGGCGGAATTGGCCGCTTTACTTGTACAGCTCGTCCATGCCGAGAGTGATCCCGG
CGGCGGTCACGAACTCCAGCAGGACCATGTGATCGCGCTTCTCGTTGGGGTCTTTGCTCAGGGCGGACTG
GGTGCTCAGGTAGTGGTTGTCGGGCAGCAGCACGGGGCCGTCGCCGATGGGGGTGTTCTGCTGGTAGTGG
TCGGCGAGCTGCACGCTGCCGTCCTCGATGTTGTGGCGGATCTTGAAGTTCACCTTGATGCCGTTCTTCT
GCTTGTCGGCCATGATATAGACGTTGTGGCTGTTGTAGTTGTACTCCAGCTTGTGCCCCAGGATGTTGCC
GTCCTCCTTGAAGTCGATGCCCTTCAGCTCGATGCGGTTCACCAGGGTGTCGCCCTCGAACTTCACCTCG
GCGCGGGTCTTGTAGTTGCCGTCGTCCTTGAAGAAGATGGTGCGCTCCTGGACGTAGCCTTCGGGCATGG
CGGACTTGAAGAAGTCGTGCTGCTTCATGTGGTCGGGGTAGCGGCTGAAGCACTGCACGCCGTAGGTCAG
GGTGGTCACGAGGGTGGGCCAGGGCACGGGCAGCTTGCCGGTGGTGCAGATGAACTTCAGGGTCAGCTTG
CCGTAGGTGGCATCGCCCTCGCCCTCGCCGGACACGCTGAACTTGTGGCCGTTTACGTCGCCGTCCAGCT
CGACCAGGATGGGCACCACCCCGGTGAACAGCTCCTCGCCCTTGCTCACCATGGTGGCGACCGGTGGATC
CCGGGCCCGCGGTACCAAGCTTTTTGCAAAAGCCTAGGCCTCCAAAAAAGCCTCCTCACTACTTCTGGAA
TAGCTCAGAGGCCGAGGCGGCCTCGGCCTCTGCATAAATAAAAAAAATTAGTCAGCGATGGGGCGGAGAA
TGGGCGGAACTGGGCGGAGTTAGGGGCGGGATGGGCGGAGTTAGGGGCGGGACTATGGTTGCTGACTAAT
TGAGATGCAGATCGCAGATCTCGAGATAATTCATTAAACATAACAGTATATACAGGTGTAACATATTCAC
GGAATCTCTTACCACTCCTGTCAGCACACAGTAGGCACTTAATAAGTGCTAGCTTTTTTTTGTTCTTTGT
CTCTCCAGAGCATCCATTAATGATTTGTGTTCACCTGACCATCACCCCTTTACAGTGAGCTTAATTAGTA
AGGTACAATGTTTGCTAAATGACCGAGACCAAGGAGAGGAAAGATGTTTCCAAGCTTTCATGGCGGCGAG
GCTAAGGGTCTCTGTTACCACAGGAGATAGGGAAAGGTCTTCCTGTGCCAGGGCTGAAGTAGTGGGTACA
GATTACAAGGGGCGGCTAGGGTGGGGTGAGGGGACAGATCTGGCATGGGAGTGGTGGCCTTTGACAGTCA
GTGGGAGCGCAGAGCTGTCCAGGTGGCCCCCAGCCTCACCCTGCCCTGTGCCGAGGAGAGCGGGAACTCT
GTTCAGCCTCCCAGGACCATGGCTGGGGGCATGAACTCAGTGCCCAGGGGCTGCCTGGAGACCCCCCTTG
CTTTAGGCCCTGCAGTCCCAAGACCCAAGGGGCCCTCTTCTTCTTGGTCTCTAGTTAGAGAACTGTGGTC
TTCTCATCTGGTGAGCTCCATATGGCACCAAGGGCACTTTGTGAGTGGGGCTCTGATCCCTGGAAGGTGC
TGGGCGATGGGGAGGGAGTGGAGAGGAAGTGGTAGCCAGATAGCCCGGCATCCAGCAACCGTGCGTCCTA
GCAGCCCATTCACATTTTTCTTTTCTCTTTCCTGTTTTTTTTTTTTTTTTTTTTTGAGACAGTCTCACTC
TGTTGTCCAGGCTGGAGTGCAGTGGCACGATCTCAGCTCACTGCAACCTCTGTTTCCCAGGTTCAAGCGA
TTCTTCTGCCTCAGCGTCCTGCGTAGCTGGGATTACAGGCACCCGCCACCTGGCTAATTTTTGTATTTTT
AGTAGAAACAGGGTTTCTCCATGTTGGCCAGGCTGGTCTCGAACTCCTGATCTCAGGTGATCCACTCGCC
TCGGCCTCCCAAAGTGCTGGGATTACAGCCATGAGCCACCACGCCTGGCCAGCCCACTCACATTTTTCAA
GGGTGCACTACAGGCTTGAGGCCCGGGGGCTCAGAATTTGGGGATACAATACAGCTTCAGCAGTTGTTAG
GTGAGGTGGCCCTGGGTCTTAAACCACCCATGTCCACTGTTGCCACTAGTAAAGACATTGAACATTTACC
ATGTGGCAGGTGCTCCACAAGCATGATCCTACTGAACCCTCACAAAGACCCAGGACAGTGTTTAGAACAA
AAAAAATTTTCTTCCCAGGGATGGAAACTGTGGCTCAAAAACATTGTCTCTTTCTGGGTTCACAGAACTC
ACAAGTGGCCAGGCCAGCATTGGAAGCCAGCTCTGCCTGCCCGCACAGGCCTGGACGCCCAGCCACAACC
TGGTGTCCCCTCTGCCCAGCTCTCGCCTTGGCTCTCAGTAAGTGCCTGGAGCTGGTCACCACGCCTTGAA
GCTCCGCCCTTCTCCGTGGCCTCCAGTTCCTACCGCCCCACTGCCCCAAAGCTGTCTCACCTGCCTCTAG
GCTCTGTACCTCCCTTCCAGTCCACTCAGCTTCCCAGGAGGTCCCCAAGTACCCCAGTGTCTGGGGACAG
TGGTGGGCAGAGGGCCCCAGGGCCTCTCAGCTGGGCCCATGGCTGAGCGCTGTGGGGAGGCGGGCGCAGT
GCACAGAGCTGATCCTAACCAAGTTTGCCAGCCCAGCTTTTCTCATGGCTCTCACACAATGGTCTGCTTT
GTGCCCACCTGCCGATAATGCTTAATTAGGCGAGGAGGTGATTAATTTGAGGTAATTGACAGCTAATTAG
AGGCCCACAGGCTCATTAACTTGACATCTTGTCTTCGTGAATTGGCTGAGTAGGGTCAGGTGATGCAAGC
CGCTGCTTCTCCCTCCCCAGCTCTCCCGGCCCCTGTAGGCTGAGGCGATCACCTAGGGGAGGGCTGGGCC
GACCCAGGAGTTCAGGTGGGGCAGTCCCAAGGCCAAGAGTAGAGGAAGCCAAGGCAGTGAGGGAGGAAGG
GTCCGGATGGAGGTGTCTGCCCTGACCTTAAGAGGGAGAGAGTGGGCAGGGAGTGAGGGCTTGTGGGTAC
TTCAGCAAAGACACGTAAGAGAAGTGGGGTATTAACAGGGCCGGAGGGCGGGAGGGAGAGCTGGTGTCCA
TGAAGGGAGGAGGGATGAGGGGAAGCAGGTGAGTGGGGCAGCCTGTTGGAACTAAGCATAGGCTGTGAGG
TGACACAGACCTGGGGCTGGATCCTAGCTCTGCTACTAACCAGCTAGGTGACTGTGAACCAGTGATTTAA
TCGCTAAACCTCAGGCTTCTCCGCTGTAGAATGGGAATAATAATGGTACCTGCCTCAGGAGGTTGTCATG
AAGAGTCCATGAAGCACCGAAGTAAAGGACAAATCTGTGAATTGAATGAGCAGGGTCAGGCTGAGCAGGA
TTTGTACCCGGGGGCCTGATGAGTGCTCAATCAAATGTTAACTAGTCCATTAAAATTTTTTAAAATAAAA
AGTTAACTATTCTTGGTGGCAGGAAGGAGTGACAAGAAGAGAGAGTGATTGGGTGGAATGGGCCCCAGTG
CTGTGGGGAGGCAATGGCAACCCCCTCCCAAGATAAGCCACCGTTACCCTGCAGGACACCTGCAGGCCTG
ATCACAGTGGCCTGGTGGAAGGTGTGGGGAAAAGACCTTCTTGTTGTTGCCATCTCTTTTGGGCACGGGG
CATGCAATTCAGCAATATATATTAAAGTTTAAAATGCATGTGGTCTTTGACCCAGCAATTCCCCTGCTAG
TGATATATCCACAGATACCTAAACACAAGGGTATCTGCTCATCACCACATAGTTCGTAGTAGCAGAAGAC
AGGAAATGACCTGAATGTCCATCACAGGGCCTGGCTAGGTAACTGAAGGCACATCCATATAGTGGAATAG
TATGTAGCTGTTACATCTCTAGGTACCAATATGAACAAGATCCAAGATAAAAAAAAAAGCAAGCTGCAGA
ACAGGTGTAGTTTCCACAAGCTGTTAACTAGTGGTCTGAGGGTTATGGGATGGCAAGAAGATGTATTTTT
TCATAATCTGTTCATTTTAAATATAGTTTGTATTTACTACCTTTTCAAAAAGTATTTAAAAAGTCATACT
TTTTTTTCCCAAATGAAATCTAACTTGAAATCTGAATTTATAGGCAAAGTGCCTCTGGTTGAACTGGGGG
TGGGGGCCCAGTCCTACCCACCTATTTCCTTCCTCCCCTCCGTCGACCCAGGTGGCACTTTTCGGGGAAA
TGTGCGCGGAACCCCTATTTGTTTATTTTTCTAAATACATTCAAATATGTATCCGCTCATGAGACAATAA
CCCTGATAAATGCTTCAATAATATTGAAAAAGGAAGAGTATGAGTATTCAACATTTCCGTGTCGCCCTTA
TTCCCTTTTTTGCGGCATTTTGCCTTCCTGTTTTTGCTCACCCAGAAACGCTGGTGAAAGTAAAAGATGC
TGAAGATCAGTTGGGTGCACGAGTGGGTTACATCGAACTGGATCTCAACAGCGGTAAGATCCTTGAGAGT
TTTCGCCCCGAAGAACGTTTTCCAATGATGAGCACTTTTAAAGTTCTGCTATGTGGCGCGGTATTATCCC
GTATTGACGCCGGGCAAGAGCAACTCGGTCGCCGCATACACTATTCTCAGAATGACTTGGTTGAGTACTC
ACCAGTCACAGAAAAGCATCTTACGGATGGCATGACAGTAAGAGAATTATGCAGTGCTGCCATAACCATG
AGTGATAACACTGCGGCCAACTTACTTCTGACAACGATCGGAGGACCGAAGGAGCTAACCGCTTTTTTGC
ACAACATGGGGGATCATGTAACTCGCCTTGATCGTTGGGAACCGGAGCTGAATGAAGCCATACCAAACGA
CGAGCGTGACACCACGATGCCTGTAGCAATGGCAACAACGTTGCGCAAACTATTAACTGGCGAACTACTT
ACTCTAGCTTCCCGGCAACAATTAATAGACTGGATGGAGGCGGATAAAGTTGCAGGACCACTTCTGCGCT
CGGCCCTTCCGGCTGGCTGGTTTATTGCTGATAAATCTGGAGCCGGTGAGCGTGGGTCTCGCGGTATCAT
TGCAGCACTGGGGCCAGATGGTAAGCCCTCCCGTATCGTAGTTATCTACACGACGGGGAGTCAGGCAACT
ATGGATGAACGAAATAGACAGATCGCTGAGATAGGTGCCTCACTGATTAAGCATTGGTAACTGTCAGACC
AAGTTTACTCATATATACTTTAGATTGATTTAAAACTTCATTTTTAATTTAAAAGGATCTAGGTGAAGAT
CCTTTTTGATAATCTCATGACCAAAATCCCTTAACGTGAGTTTTCGTTCCACTGAGCGTCAGACCCCGTA
GAAAAGATCAAAGGATCTTCTTGAGATCCTTTTTTTCTGCGCGTAATCTGCTGCTTGCAAACAAAAAAAC
CACCGCTACCAGCGGTGGTTTGTTTGCCGGATCAAGAGCTACCAACTCTTTTTCCGAAGGTAACTGGCTT
CAGCAGAGCGCAGATACCAAATACTGTTCTTCTAGTGTAGCCGTAGTTAGGCCACCACTTCAAGAACTCT
GTAGCACCGCCTACATACCTCGCTCTGCTAATCCTGTTACCAGTGGCTGCTGCCAGTGGCGATAAGTCGT
GTCTTACCGGGTTGGACTCAAGACGATAGTTACCGGATAAGGCGCAGCGGTCGGGCTGAACGGGGGGTTC
GTGCACACAGCCCAGCTTGGAGCGAACGACCTACACCGAACTGAGATACCTACAGCGTGAGCTATGAGAA
AGCGCCACGCTTCCCGAAGGGAGAAAGGCGGACAGGTATCCGGTAAGCGGCAGGGTCGGAACAGGAGAGC
GCACGAGGGAGCTTCCAGGGGGAAACGCCTGGTATCTTTATAGTCCTGTCGGGTTTCGCCACCTCTGACT
TGAGCGTCGATTTTTGTGATGCTCGTCAGGGGGGCGGAGCCTATGGAAAAACGCCAGCAACGCGGCCTTT
TTACGGTTCCTGGCCTTTTGCTGGCCTTTTGCTCACATGTTCTTTCCTGCGTTATCCCCTGATTCTGTGG
ATAACCGTATTACCGCCTTTGAGTGAGCTGATACCGCTCGCCGCAGCCGAACGACCGAGCGCAGCGAGTC
AGTGAGCGAGGAAGCGGAAGAGCGCCCAATACGCAAACCGCCTCTCCCCGCGCGTTGGCCGATTCATTAA
TGCAGCGGATCCAGACATGATAAGATACATTGATGAGTTTGGACAAACCACAACTAGAATGCAGTGAAAA
AAATGCTTTATTTGTGAAATTTGTGATGCTATTGCTTTATTTGTAACCATTATAAGCTGCAATAAACAAG
TTAGCTTTTTGCAAAAGCCTAGGCCTCCAAAAAAGCCTCCTCACTACTTCTGGAATAGCTCAGAGGCCGA
GGCGGCCTCGGCCTCTGCATAAATAAAAAAAATTAGTCAGCCATGGGGCGGAGAATGGGCGGAACTGGGC
GGAGTTAGGGGCGGGATGGGCGGAGTTAGGGGCGGGACTATGGTTGCTGACTAATTGAGATGCGGATCCG
CTGGCACGACAGGTTTCCCGACTGGAAAGCGGGCAGTGAGCGCAACGCAATTAATGTGAGTTAGCTCACT
CATTAGGCACCCCAGGCTTTACACTTTATGCTTCCGGCTCGTATGTTGTGTGGAATTGTGAGCGGATAAC
AATTTCACACAGGAAACAGCTATGACCATGATTACGCCAAGCTTGGGCTGCAGGTCGAGGGATCTCCATA
AGAGAAGAGGGACAGCTATGACTGGGAGTAGTCAGGAGAGGAGGAAAAATCTGGCTAGTAAAACATGTAA
GGAAAATTTTAGGGATGTTAAAGAAAAAAATAACACAAAACAAAATATAAAAAAAATCTAACCTCAAGTC
AAGGCTTTTCTATGGAATAAGGAATGGACAGCAGGGGGCTGTTTCATATACTGATGACCTCTTTATAGCC
AACCTTTGTTCATGGCAGCCAGCATATGGGCATATGTTGCCAAACTCTAAACCAAATACTCATTCTGATG
TTTTAAATGATTTGCCCTCCCATATGTCCTTCCGAGTGAGAGACACAAAAAATTCCAACACACTATTGCA
ATGAAAATAAATTTCCTTTATTAGCCAGAAGTCAGATGCTCAAGGGGCTTCATGATGTCCCCATAATTTT
TGGCAGAGGGAAAAAGATCTCAGTGGTATTTGTGAGCCAGGGCATTGGCCACACCAGCCACCACCTTCTG
ATAGGCAGCCTGCACCTGAGGAGTGCGGCCGGCCGCGATATCCTCGACCCCACTGGGCTGTAGGTGGTGG
CTGGATGGCCTGAGCCCCCTCCTTTCCTGGGGTGCAGGCAGCCACAGGGCACAACCTGCAGTCCCTGGGG
TTGGGGTAGGGAGTCCGAGAGCAGCCAAGGGGCAGGTTTGGTGTCATGGGCTCAGTCCCCAGAGCGCACG
GGGAGGGGAAGGTTCCATGGCAGGACCTCTGTATAGGGACTCCGGGGATGACGACTCGGGCTGGAGGCCA
GGCAGGACGACAGGAGGTGGGGAGCAGGAGAACTCCGGGATGGGGAAGCAGGAGCCCCAGGGACGGGACA
CTCAGGGAGCAGTGGCCGTCTCCAGCAGCAGCAGGGTCCCGGCCAGCAGAGGAAGCAACGCGGGGACCAC
GGACCGCCCCGGGTGCGCGGCGTCGGTGGTGCCGGCGGGGGGCGCCAGGTCGCAGGCGGTGTAGGGCTCC
AGGCAGGCGGCGAAGGCCATGACGTGCGCTATGAAGGTCTGCTCCTGCACGCCGTGAACCAGGTGCGCCT
GCGGGCCGCGCGCGAACACCGCCACGTCCTCGCCTGCGTGGGTCTCTTCGTCCAGGGGCACTGCTGACTG
CTGCCGATACTCGGGGCTCCCGCTCTCGCTCTCGGTAACATCCGGCCGGGCGCCGTCCTTGAGCACATAG
CCTGGACCGTTTCCGTATAGGAGGACCGTGTAGGCCTTCCTGTCCCGGGCCTTGCCAGGGGCCAGCCCGA
AGATGGAGCTCCCTCGCAGGGGGTAGCCTCCGAAGGAGAAGACGTGGGAGTGGTCGGCAGTGACGAGGCT
CAGCGTGTCCTCCTCGCTGGTGAGCTGGCCCGCCCTCTCAATGGCGTCGTCGAACATGATCGTCTCAGTC
AGTGCCCGGTAAGCCCTGCTTTCATGATGACCATGGTCGATGCGACCACCCTCCACGAAGAGGAAGAAGC
CGCGGGGGTTCCTGCTCAGCAGGCGCAGGGCAGCCTCTGTCATCTCCATCAGGGAGGGGTCCAGTGTGGA
GTCTCGGTGGATCTCGTATTTCATGTCTCCAGGCTCAAAGAGACCCATGAGATGGGTCACAGACGGGTCC
AGGGAAGCCTGCATGAGCTCAGTGCGGTTCCACACATACCGGGCACCCTGGCGCTTCGCCAGCCATTCCT
GCACCAGATTCTTCCCGTCCAGCCTGGTCCCACCTTGGCTGTAGTCATCTGGGTACTCAGGGTCTGGGGT
TCCCATGCGAAACATGTACTTTCGGCCTCCACCTAGGATCACGTCAATGTCCATGTTGGAGATGAGCTGC
GTAGCGATGTCCTGGCACCCCTCCTGGCGGGCCGAGGCAGGCACGTCGGCGTCCGAGTACCAGTTGCGGT
TCACCGTGTGGGCGTAGGTGCCGGCTGGCGAGGCGTGCTGCACTCGTGTGGTGGTTACCACTCCCACTGA
CTTCCCTGCTTTCTTGGCCCGATTCATCACGGAGATGACCTCGTTGCCGCGTGTCGTGTTGCACTGGTTA
AAGCGGGCGGCTGCACTCAAGCCAATGGTCTGGAAGTTGCCCTTGACCCCGCACAGGTAGGCCGTGGCTG
TGGCTCCACTGTCTGGCACATGTTTGTCTACATTGTATGTCTTGGACAGAGCCACATATGGGAAGCGGTC
CATGGCCAGGGGTATCTCAGGCCCCAGTTTGTCCTTCTTCTGCCCTTTTAGGATCCTGGCAGCTGTCACC
GTAGACACCCCCATCCCATCGCCCAGGAAGATGATGAGGTTCTTGGCGGCTGTCTGTGCAGGCTGCAGCT
TCTTGGCGGCACCCAGGGCCTCGGCTGCCTCGCGGTTCCAGAAGTCCGGGTTCTCCTCCTCAACTGGGAT
GATGCCCAGGGAGAGCTGTAGCCTCAGGCCCAGCAGCAGCAGCAGCAGCAGCCTCGACCCCATATTATCA
TCGTGTTTTTCAAAGGAAAACCACGTCCCCGTGGTTCGGGGGGCCTAGACGTTTTTTTAACCTCGACTAA
AC
